Addgene plasmid #238747: H2A-HaloTag/CMV Vector
Purpose: Express H2A-HaloTag Fusion Protein in Mammalian Cells under a CMV promoter
Depositing lab: Promega Corporation.
Backbone
  Vector backbone: pFC14K HaloTag(R) CMV Flexi(R) Vector
  Vector type: Mammalian Expression
Growth in bacteria
  Bacterial resistance: Kanamycin, 50 μg/mL
  Growth temperature: 37°C
  Growth strain: DH5alpha
  Copy number: High Copy
Gene/Insert
  Gene/Insert name: H2A
  Species: H. sapiens (human)
  Mutation: None
  Entrez Gene: H2AC20 (a.k.a. H2A, H2A-GL101, H2A/q, H2AFQ, HIST2H2AC)
  Promoter: CMV
  Tag / fusion protein: HaloTag (R) (C terminal on backbone)
  Cloning method: Other
Terms and licenses: Academic/Nonprofit Terms; Industry Terms
How to cite: H2A-HaloTag/CMV Vector was a gift from Promega Corporation (Addgene plasmid # 238747 ; http://n2t.net/addgene:238747 ; RRID:Addgene_238747)
