[The description below was written by a language model from this plasmid's Addgene catalogue record and pLannotate feature annotations shown in this document.]
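Description:
H2A-HaloTag/CMV Vector is a 5,065 nt mammalian expression plasmid built on the pFC14K HaloTag CMV Flexi backbone, designed to produce human histone H2A fused at its C terminus to HaloTag. It is propagated in E. coli as a high-copy plasmid from a ColE1/pUC-type origin and selected with kanamycin through a Tn5-derived aminoglycoside phosphotransferase (NeoR/KanR) gene. A ColE1 cer region is also present, which helps resolve plasmid multimers so the plasmid is maintained as monomers. Short Tn5 transposase fragments flanking the start of the resistance gene appear to be remnants of its source rather than functional elements. No mammalian promoter is annotated upstream of the marker, so the record does not support its use for G418 selection in cells.

The expression cassette begins with the human cytomegalovirus immediate early enhancer and promoter, followed by a chimeric β-globin/immunoglobulin intron that generally improves mRNA processing and expression. A T7 promoter sits just upstream of the coding region and allows in vitro transcription or cell-free expression. The catalogue lists the insert as unmutated human H2A (H2AC20). The automated annotation labels the same open reading frame as the closely related H2AW/HIST3H2A, which probably reflects the high similarity among H2A isoforms. The histone is joined through a linker containing a TEV protease cleavage site to HaloTag, a modified bacterial dehalogenase that bonds covalently to chloroalkane ligands. A T7 terminator fragment and an SV40 polyadenylation signal lie downstream.

The stated purpose is CMV-driven expression of the H2A-HaloTag fusion in mammalian cells. The HaloTag would allow the chromatin-incorporated histone to be labelled with fluorescent or affinity chloroalkane ligands, although the record does not specify particular applications.
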