Features (pLannotate 1.2.2; 17 found; start..end, strand, type, name):
    140..517     +  enhancer       CMV enhancer: human cytomegalovirus immediate early enhancer
    519..718     +  promoter       CMV promoter: human cytomegalovirus (CMV) immediate early promoter
    857..989     +  intron         chimeric intron: chimera between introns from human β-globin and immunoglobulin heavy chain genes
   1033..1051    +  promoter       T7 promoter: promoter for bacteriophage T7 RNA polymerase
   1065..1454    +  CDS            H2AW: H2A3_HUMAN - Also known as HIST3H2A Experimental evidence at protein level: Swiss-Prot protein existence level 1. Core component of nucleosome. Nucleosomes wrap and compact DNA into chromatin, limiting DNA accessibility to the cellular machineries which require DNA as a template. Histones thereby play a central role in transcription regulation, DNA repair, DNA replication and chromosomal stability. DNA accessibility is regulated via a complex set of post-translational modifications of histones, also called histone code, and nucleosome remodeling. From Homo sapiens (Human).
   1476..1496    +  CDS            TEV site: tobacco etch virus (TEV) protease recognition and cleavage site
   1512..2395    +  CDS            HaloTag® (fragment): modified bacterial dehalogenase that forms covalent bonds with chloroalkane derivatives
   2406..2434    +  misc_feature   MCS (fragment): pUC18/19 multiple cloning site
   2441..2490    +  CDS            SET1 (fragment): solubility-enhancement tag derived from T7 phage gene 10B
   2498..2517    +  terminator     T7 terminator (fragment): transcription terminator for bacteriophage T7 RNA polymerase
   2539..2660    -  polyA_signal   SV40 poly(A) signal: SV40 polyadenylation signal
   2683..2751    -  CDS            large T antigen (fragment): large T antigen from SV40 (simian virus 40)
   2772..2924    -  CDS            tnpA (fragment): TN5P_ECOLX - Also known as tnp. Experimental evidence at protein level: Swiss-Prot protein existence level 1. Mediates transposition of transposon Tn5 by a 'cut and paste' mechanism. First, the monomeric transposase binds the 19 bp inverted DNA repeats flanking the transposon. Then, dimerization of the DNA- bound transposase creates a synaptic DNA complex. After nicking of the first DNA strand, excision of the transposon proceeds through a series of intermediates. The transposase then mediates the insertion of the transposon at a new site by strand transfer. The activity of the wild- type tran
   2926..3027    +  CDS            tnpA (fragment): TN5P_ECOLX - Also known as tnp. Experimental evidence at protein level: Swiss-Prot protein existence level 1. Mediates transposition of transposon Tn5 by a 'cut and paste' mechanism. First, the monomeric transposase binds the 19 bp inverted DNA repeats flanking the transposon. Then, dimerization of the DNA- bound transposase creates a synaptic DNA complex. After nicking of the first DNA strand, excision of the transposon proceeds through a series of intermediates. The transposase then mediates the insertion of the transposon at a new site by strand transfer. The activity of the wild- type tran
   3059..3853    +  CDS            NeoR/KanR: aminoglycoside phosphotransferase from Tn5; aph(3')-II (or nptII); confers resistance to neomycin, kanamycin, and G418 (Geneticin®)
   4025..4613    -  rep_origin     ori: high-copy-number ColE1/pMB1/pBR322/pUC origin of replication
   4729..5012    +  misc_feature   cer region: ColE1-derived recombination site that helps to maintain plasmids as monomers
>Addgene plasmid #238747 | H2A-HaloTag/CMV Vector | addgene full sequence | sequence record 479770 | Addgene NGS Result
TCAATATTGGCCATTAGCCATATTATTCATTGGTTATATAGCATAAATCAATATTGGCTATTGGCCATTG
CATACGTTGTATCTATATCATAATATGTACATTTATATTGGCTCATGTCCAATATGACCGCCATGTTGGC
ATTGATTATTGACTAGTTATTAATAGTAATCAATTACGGGGTCATTAGTTCATAGCCCATATATGGAGTT
CCGCGTTACATAACTTACGGTAAATGGCCCGCCTGGCTGACCGCCCAACGACCCCCGCCCATTGACGTCA
ATAATGACGTATGTTCCCATAGTAACGCCAATAGGGACTTTCCATTGACGTCAATGGGTGGAGTATTTAC
GGTAAACTGCCCACTTGGCAGTACATCAAGTGTATCATATGCCAAGTCCGCCCCCTATTGACGTCAATGA
CGGTAAATGGCCCGCCTGGCATTATGCCCAGTACATGACCTTACGGGACTTTCCTACTTGGCAGTACATC
TACGTATTAGTCATCGCTATTACCATGGTGATGCGGTTTTGGCAGTACACCAATGGGCGTGGATAGCGGT
TTGACTCACGGGGATTTCCAAGTCTCCACCCCATTGACGTCAATGGGAGTTTGTTTTGGCACCAAAATCA
ACGGGACTTTCCAAAATGTCGTAATAACCCCGCCCCGTTGACGCAAATGGGCGGTAGGCGTGTACGGTGG
GAGGTCTATATAAGCAGAGCTGGTTTAGTGAACCGTCAGATCACTAGAAGCTTTATTGCGGTAGTTTATC
ACAGTTAAATTGCTAACGCAGTCAGTGCTTCTGACACAACAGTCTCGAACTTAAGCTGCAGAAGTTGGTC
GTGAGGCACTGGGCAGGTAAGTATCAAGGTTACAAGACAGGTTTAAGGAGACCAATAGAAACTGGGCTTG
TCGAGACAGAGAAGACTCTTGCGTTTCTGATAGGCACCTATTGGTCTTACTGACATCCACTTTGCCTTTC
TCTCCACAGGTGTCCACTCCCAGTTCAATTACAGCTCTTAAGGCTAGAGTATTAATACGACTCACTATAG
GGCTAGCGATCGCCATGTCCGGTCGTGGTAAGCAGGGTGGCAAGGCGCGCGCCAAGGCTAAGTCGCGCTC
GTCGCGCGCGGGGCTGCAGTTCCCCGTGGGCCGCGTGCACCGGTTGCTCCGCAAGGGCAACTATTCGGAG
CGCGTGGGCGCCGGCGCCCCGGTCTATCTGGCCGCGGTGCTCGAGTACTTGACTGCCGAGATCCTGGAGC
TTGCCGGCAACGCGGCGCGCGACAACAAGAAGACGCGCATCATCCCGCGCCACCTGCAGCTGGCCATCCG
CAACGACGAGGAGCTCAACAAGCTGCTGGGCCGCGTGACCATCGCGCAGGGTGGCGTCCTGCCCAACATC
CAGGCCGTACTGCTGCCCAAGAAGACGGAGAGCCACCACAAGGCCAAGGGCAAGGTTTCTCTCGAGCCAA
CCACTGAGGATCTGTACTTTCAGAGCGATAACGATGGATCCGAAATCGGTACTGGCTTTCCATTCGACCC
CCATTATGTGGAAGTCCTGGGCGAGCGCATGCACTACGTCGATGTTGGTCCGCGCGATGGCACCCCTGTG
CTGTTCCTGCACGGTAACCCGACCTCCTCCTACGTGTGGCGCAACATCATCCCGCATGTTGCACCGACCC
ATCGCTGCATTGCTCCAGACCTGATCGGTATGGGCAAATCCGACAAACCAGACCTGGGTTATTTCTTCGA
CGACCACGTCCGCTTCATGGATGCCTTCATCGAAGCCCTGGGTCTGGAAGAGGTCGTCCTGGTCATTCAC
GACTGGGGCTCCGCTCTGGGTTTCCACTGGGCCAAGCGCAATCCAGAGCGCGTCAAAGGTATTGCATTTA
TGGAGTTCATCCGCCCTATCCCGACCTGGGACGAATGGCCAGAATTTGCCCGCGAGACCTTCCAGGCCTT
CCGCACCACCGACGTCGGCCGCAAGCTGATCATCGATCAGAACGTTTTTATCGAGGGTACGCTGCCGATG
GGTGTCGTCCGCCCGCTGACTGAAGTCGAGATGGACCATTACCGCGAGCCGTTCCTGAATCCTGTTGACC
GCGAGCCACTGTGGCGCTTCCCAAACGAGCTGCCAATCGCCGGTGAGCCAGCGAACATCGTCGCGCTGGT
CGAAGAATACATGGACTGGCTGCACCAGTCCCCTGTCCCGAAGCTGCTGTTCTGGGGCACCCCAGGCGTT
CTGATCCCACCGGCCGAAGCCGCTCGCCTGGCCAAAAGCCTGCCTAACTGCAAGGCTGTGGACATCGGCC
CGGGTCTGAATCTGCTGCAAGAAGACAACCCGGACCTGATCGGCAGCGAGATCGCGCGCTGGCTGTCTAC
TCTGGAGATTTCCGGTTAATAGAATTCTAGAGTCGACCTGCAGGCATGCAAGCTGATCCGGCTGCTAACA
AAGCCCGAAAGGAAGCTGAGTTGGCTGCTGCCACCGCTGAGCAATAACTAGCATAACCCCTTGGGGCGGC
CGCTTCGAGCAGACATGATAAGATACATTGATGAGTTTGGACAAACCACAACTAGAATGCAGTGAAAAAA
ATGCTTTATTTGTGAAATTTGTGATGCTATTGCTTTATTTGTAACCATTATAAGCTGCAATAAACAAGTT
AACAACAACAATTGCATTCATTTTATGTTTCAGGTTCAGGGGGAGATGTGGGAGGTTTTTTTAAGCAAGT
AAAACCTCTACAAATGTGGTAAAATCGAATTCTAATGGATCCTCTTTGCGCTTGCGTTTTCCCTTGTCCA
GATAGCCCAGTAGCTGACATTCATCCGGGGTCAGCACCGTTTCTGCGGACTGGCTTTCTACGTGTTCCGC
TTCCTTTAGCAGCCCTTGCGCCCTGAGTGCTTGCGGCAGCGTGAGCTTCAAAAGAATTGCCAGCTGGGGC
GCCCTCTGGTAAGGTTGGGAAGCCCTGCAAAGTAAACTGGATGGCTTTCTTGCCGCCAAGGATCTGATGG
CGCAGGGGATCAAGATCTGATCAAGAGACAGGATGACGGTCGTTTCGCATGCTTGAACAAGATGGATTGC
ACGCAGGTTCTCCGGCCGCTTGGGTGGAGAGGCTATTCGGCTATGACTGGGCACAACAGACAATCGGCTG
CTCTGATGCCGCCGTGTTCCGGCTGTCAGCGCAGGGGCGCCCGGTTCTTTTTGTCAAGACCGACCTGTCC
GGTGCCCTGAATGAACTGCAGGACGAGGCAGCGCGGCTATCGTGGCTGGCCACGACGGGCGTTCCTTGCG
CAGCTGTGCTCGACGTTGTCACTGAAGCGGGAAGGGACTGGCTGCTATTGGGCGAAGTGCCGGGGCAGGA
TCTCCTGTCATCTCACCTTGCTCCTGCCGAGAAAGTATCCATCATGGCTGATGCAATGCGGCGGCTGCAT
ACGCTTGATCCGGCTACCTGCCCATTCGACCACCAAGCGAAACATCGCATCGAGCGAGCACGCACTCGGA
TGGAAGCCGGTCTTGTCGATCAGGATGATCTGGACGAAGAGCATCAGGGGCTCGCGCCAGCCGAACTGTT
CGCCAGGCTCAAGGCGCGTATGCCGGATGGTGAGGATCTCGTCGTGACTCATGGCGATGCCTGCTTGCCG
AATATCATGGTGGAAAATGGCCGCTTTTCTGGATTCATCGACTGTGGCCGGCTGGGTGTGGCGGACCGCT
ATCAGGACATAGCGTTGGCTACCCGTGATATTGCTGAAGAGCTTGGCGGCGAATGGGCTGACCGCTTCCT
CGTGCTTTACGGTATCGCCGCTCCCGATTCGCAGCGCATCGCCTTCTATCGCCTTCTTGACGAGTTCTTC
TGAGCGGGACTCTGGGGTTCGAAATGACCGACCAAGCGACGCCCAACCGGTATCAGCTCACTCAAAGGCG
GTAATACGGTTATCCACAGAATCAGGGGATAACGCAGGAAAGAACATGTGAGCAAAAGGCCAGCAAAAGG
CCAGGAACCGTAAAAAGGCCGCGTTGCTGGCGTTTTTCCATAGGCTCCGCCCCCCTGACGAGCATCACAA
AAATCGACGCTCAAGTCAGAGGTGGCGAAACCCGACAGGACTATAAAGATACCAGGCGTTTCCCCCTGGA
AGCTCCCTCGTGCGCTCTCCTGTTCCGACCCTGCCGCTTACCGGATACCTGTCCGCCTTTCTCCCTTCGG
GAAGCGTGGCGCTTTCTCATAGCTCACGCTGTAGGTATCTCAGTTCGGTGTAGGTCGTTCGCTCCAAGCT
GGGCTGTGTGCACGAACCCCCCGTTCAGCCCGACCGCTGCGCCTTATCCGGTAACTATCGTCTTGAGTCC
AACCCGGTAAGACACGACTTATCGCCACTGGCAGCAGCCACTGGTAACAGGATTAGCAGAGCGAGGTATG
TAGGCGGTGCTACAGAGTTCTTGAAGTGGTGGCCTAACTACGGCTACACTAGAAGGACAGTATTTGGTAT
CTGCGCTCTGCTGAAGCCAGTTACCTTCGGAAAAAGAGTTGGTAGCTCTTGATCCGGCAAACAAACCACC
GCTGGTAGCGGTGGTTTTTTTGTTTGCAAGCAGCAGATTACGCGCAGAAAAAAAGGATTTCAAGAAGATC
CTTTGATCTTTTCTACGGGGTCTGACGCTCAGTGGAACGAAAACTCACGTTAAGGGATTTTGGTCATGAG
ATTATCAAAAAGGATCTTCACCTAGATCCTTTTATAGTCCGGAAATACAGGAACGCACGCTGGATGGCCC
TTCGCTGGGATGGTGAAACCATGAAAAATGGCAGCTTCAGTGGATTAAGTGGGGGTAATGTGGCCTGTAC
CCTCTGGTTGCATAGGTATTCATACGGTTAAAATTTATCAGGCGCGATTGCGGCAGTTTTTCGGGTGGTT
TGTTGCCATTTTTACCTGTCTGCTGCCGTGATCGCGCTGAACGCGTTTTAGCGGTGCGTACAATTAAGGG
ATTATGGTAAATCCACTTACTGTCTGCCCTCGTAGCCATCGAGATAAACCGCAGTACTCCGGCCACGATG
CGTCCGGCGTAGAGGATCGAGATCT
